Addgene plasmid #198941: pGL0_28 [Paph(3')-I EZ-Tn5]
Purpose: Level 0 part
Depositing lab: Charlie Gilbert & Nili Ostrov & Cultivarium Tools. Depositing organization: Cultivarium, Convergent Research. Publication: A scalable framework for high-throughput identification of functional origins of replication in non-model bacteria. Gilbert C, Brumwell SL, Crits-Christoph A, Kang SC, Martin-Moldes Z, Alsharif W, Esmurria A, Nguyen M-A, Lee HH, Ostrov N. bioRxiv 2023.05.19.541510 10.1101/2023.05.19.541510.
Backbone
  Vector backbone: pGLDV_17
  Vector type: Synthetic Biology
Growth in bacteria
  Bacterial resistance: Chloramphenicol, 25 μg/mL
  Growth temperature: 37°C
  Growth strain: E. coli Zymo 10B
  Copy number: High Copy
Gene/Insert
  Gene/Insert name: Paph(3')-I EZ-Tn5
  Species: Synthetic
  Cloning method: Unknown
Resource information
  A portion of this plasmid was derived from a plasmid made by: https://www.lucigen.com/EZ-Tn5-KAN-2-Tnp-Transposome-Kit/
Terms and licenses: Academic/Nonprofit Terms; Industry Terms: Not Available to Industry
How to cite: pGL0_28 [Paph(3')-I EZ-Tn5] was a gift from Charlie Gilbert & Nili Ostrov & Cultivarium Tools (Addgene plasmid # 198941 ; http://n2t.net/addgene:198941 ; RRID:Addgene_198941)
