[The description below was written by a language model from this plasmid's Addgene catalogue record and pLannotate feature annotations shown in this document.]
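Description:
pGL0_28 [Paph(3')-I EZ-Tn5] is a small (about 2.4 kb) synthetic-biology part plasmid built on the pGLDV_17 backbone and catalogued as a "Level 0 part", meaning a basic storage vector holding a single genetic element for use in a hierarchical, modular assembly scheme. It is maintained in E. coli at high copy from a ColE1/pMB1/pUC-type origin of replication. Selection is by chloramphenicol, conferred by a cat (chloramphenicol acetyltransferase) gene that is driven by its native cat promoter and followed by the phage lambda t0 terminator.

The stored part is named Paph(3')-I EZ-Tn5. The name suggests the promoter of the aph(3')-I aminoglycoside phosphotransferase (kanamycin resistance) gene, and the record notes that part of the plasmid derives from a commercial EZ-Tn5 KAN-2 transposon kit. The insert is listed as synthetic, and the cloning method is not recorded. The automated annotation does not label the insert itself. It detects only the backbone elements plus short fragments of a lac operator and of lacZα. These may be remnants of a lacZα screening cassette in the parent vector, though the record does not say so. The insert presumably lies in one of the unannotated regions, and its exact boundaries and any flanking assembly sites cannot be determined from the information given.

The associated work concerns a high-throughput framework for identifying functional origins of replication in non-model bacteria. In that context, a part like this would plausibly serve as a promoter module for driving a selectable marker in assembled higher-level plasmids, although the record states only its role as a Level 0 part.
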