Features (pLannotate 1.2.2; 6 found; start..end, strand, type, name):
    486..501     -  protein_bind   lac operator (fragment): The lac repressor binds to the lac operator to inhibit transcription in E. coli. This inhibition can be relieved by adding lactose or isopropyl-β-D-thiogalactopyranoside (IPTG). lac repressor encoded by lacI
    652..1240    -  rep_origin     ori: high-copy-number ColE1/pMB1/pBR322/pUC origin of replication
   1373..1467    -  terminator     lambda t0 terminator: transcription terminator from phage lambda
   1491..2147    -  CDS            cat: CAT_ECOLX - Experimental evidence at protein level: Swiss-Prot protein existence level 1. This enzyme is an effector of chloramphenicol resistance in bacteria. From Escherichia coli. This protein is used as a marker in many commonly used cloning vectors, such as pACYC184.
   2148..2250    -  promoter       cat promoter: promoter of the E. coli cat gene encoding chloramphenicol acetyltransferase
   2325..2368    -  CDS            lacZα (fragment): LacZα fragment of β-galactosidase; lacZ fragment
>Addgene plasmid #198941 | pGL0_28 [Paph(3')-I EZ-Tn5] | addgene full sequence | sequence record 401215 | Addgene NGS Result
TAGCGTGCGAACAGCACGCTATTGTTGTATCATTACTCGCATCCATTCTCAGGCTGTCTCGTCTCGTCTC
CGAGGTCTCAGGAGCAACCATCATCGATGAATTGTGTCTCAAAATCTCTGATGTTACATTGCACAAGATA
AAAATATATCATCATGAACAATAAAACTGTCTGCTTACATAAACAGTAATACAAGGGGTGTTAATGTGAG
ACCACCCCAGGATACATAGATTACCACAACTCCGAGCCCTTCCACCTAGCGTGCTAACCACGCACGCTAT
TGTTGTATCCCATATAATGCAATCGTAGTCTACCTGACTGTACTTAGAAATGTGGCTTCGCCTTTGCCCA
CGCACCTGATCGCTCCTCGTTTGCTTTTAAGGACCGGACGAACCACAGAGCATTAGAAGGCTAGGTGGAG
GCTCAGTGATGATAAGTCTGCGATGGTGGATGCATGTGTCATGGTCATAGCTGTTTCCTGTGTGAAATTG
TTATCCGCTCAGAGGGCACAATCCTATTCCGCGCTATCCGACAATCTCCAAGACATTAGGTGGAGTTCAG
TTCGGCGTATGGCATATGTCGCTGGAAAGAACATGTGAGCAAAAGGCCAGCAAAAGGCCAGGAACCGTAA
AAAGGCCGCGTTGCTGGCGTTTTTCCATAGGCTCCGCCCCCCTGACGAGCATCACAAAAATCGACGCTCA
AGTCAGAGGTGGCGAAACCCGACAGGACTATAAAGATACCAGGCGTTTCCCCCTGGAAGCTCCCTCGTGC
GCTCTCCTGTTCCGACCCTGCCGCTTACCGGATACCTGTCCGCCTTTCTCCCTTCGGGAAGCGTGGCGCT
TTCTCATAGCTCACGCTGTAGGTATCTCAGTTCGGTGTAGGTCGTTCGCTCCAAGCTGGGCTGTGTGCAC
GAACCCCCCGTTCAGCCCGACCGCTGCGCCTTATCCGGTAACTATCGTCTTGAGTCCAACCCGGTAAGAC
ACGACTTATCGCCACTGGCAGCAGCCACTGGTAACAGGATTAGCAGAGCGAGGTATGTAGGCGGTGCTAC
AGAGTTCTTGAAGTGGTGGCCTAACTACGGCTACACTAGAAGAACAGTATTTGGTATCTGCGCTCTGCTG
AAGCCAGTTACCTTCGGAAAAAGAGTTGGTAGCTCTTGATCCGGCAAACAAACCACCGCTGGTAGCGGTG
GTTTTTTTGTTTGCAAGCAGCAGATTACGCGCAGAAAAAAAGGATCTCAAGAAGATCCTTTGATCTTTTC
TACGGGGTCTGACGCTCTATTCAACAAAGCCGCCGTCCCGTCAAGTCAGCGTAAATGGGTAGGGGGCTTC
AAATCGTCCCCCCATACGATATAAGTTGTTACTAGTGCTTGGATTCTCACCAATAAAAAACGCCCGGCGG
CAACCGAGCGTTCTGAACAAATCCAGATGGAGTTCTGAGGTCATTACTGGATCTATCAACAGGAGTCCAA
GCGAGCTCGATATCAAATTACGCCCCGCCCTGCCACTCATCGCAGTACTGTTGTAATTCATTAAGCATTC
TGCCGACATGGAAGCCATCACAAACGGCATGATGAACCTGAATCGCCAGCGGCATCAGCACCTTGTCGCC
TTGCGTATAATATTTGCCCATGGTGAAAACGGGGGCGAAGAAGTTGTCCATATTGGCCACGTTTAAATCA
AAACTGGTGAAACTCACCCAGGGATTGGCTGAGACGAAAAACATATTCTCAATAAACCCTTTAGGGAAAT
AGGCCAGGTTTTCACCGTAACACGCCACATCTTGCGAATATATGTGTAGAAACTGCCGGAAATCGTCGTG
GTATTCACTCCAGAGCGATGAAAACGTTTCAGTTTGCTCATGGAAAACGGTGTAACAAGGGTGAACACTA
TCCCATATCACCAGCTCACCGTCTTTCATTGCCATACGAAATTCCGGATGAGCATTCATCAGGCGGGCAA
GAATGTGAATAAAGGCCGGATAAAACTTGTGCTTATTTTTCTTTACGGTCTTTAAAAAGGCCGTAATATC
CAGCTGAACGGTCTGGTTATAGGTACATTGAGCAACTGACTGAAATGCCTCAAAATGTTCTTTACGATGC
CATTGGGATATATCAACGGTGGTATATCCAGTGATTTTTTTCTCCATTTTAGCTTCCTTAGCTCCTGAAA
ATCTCGATAACTCAAAAAATACGCCCGGTAGTGATCTTATTTCATTATGGTGAAAGTTGGAACCTCTTAC
GTGCCGATCAACGTCTCATTGATACCTGAAACAAAACCCATCGTACGGCCAAGGAAGTCTCCAATAACTG
TGATCCACCACAAGCGCCAGGGTTTTCCCAGTCACGACGTTGTAAAACGACGGCCAGTCATGCATAATCC
GCACGCATCTGGAATAAGGAAGTGCCATTCCGCCTGACCT
